Addgene plasmid #73923: pGEX6P1-GCN4cc-Erp2CT
Purpose: GST fusion- coiled coil- Erp2 cytoplasmic tail
Depositing lab: Blanche Schwappach. Depositing organization: Universitaetsmedizin Goettingen. Publication: delta-COP contains a helix C-terminal to its longin domain key to COPI dynamics and function. Arakel EC, Richter KP, Clancy A, Schwappach B. Proc Natl Acad Sci U S A. 2016 Jun 21;113(25):6916-21. doi: 10.1073/pnas.1603544113. Epub 2016 Jun 13. PubMed 27298352.
Backbone
  Vector backbone: pGEX6P1
  Vector type: Bacterial Expression
Growth in bacteria
  Bacterial resistance: Ampicillin, 100 μg/mL
  Growth temperature: 37°C
  Growth strain: DH5alpha
  Copy number: Unknown
Gene/Insert
  Gene/Insert name: Erp2 CT
  Species: S. cerevisiae (budding yeast)
  Promoter: tac
  Tag / fusion protein: GST (N terminal on backbone)
  Cloning method: Restriction Enzyme; 5′ cloning site EcoR1 (not destroyed); 3′ cloning site Xho1 (not destroyed)
  Sequencing primers: 5′ ACGTTTGGTGGTGGCGACCATCCTCCAAAA
Terms and licenses: Academic/Nonprofit Terms; Industry Terms: Not Available to Industry
How to cite: pGEX6P1-GCN4cc-Erp2CT was a gift from Blanche Schwappach (Addgene plasmid # 73923 ; http://n2t.net/addgene:73923 ; RRID:Addgene_73923)
