[The description below was written by a language model from this plasmid's Addgene catalogue record and pLannotate feature annotations shown in this document.]
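Description:
pGEX6P1-GCN4cc-Erp2CT is a bacterial expression plasmid of about 5.2 kb built on the pGEX6P1 backbone, designed to produce a glutathione S-transferase fusion protein in E. coli. It replicates from a ColE1/pMB1-type origin and is selected with ampicillin through the β-lactamase (AmpR) gene and its own promoter. The backbone also carries a lacI cassette, so the plasmid supplies its own lac repressor. Short remnants of rop, bom, lacZα and flanking E. coli sequence picked up by the annotation are backbone leftovers rather than functional payload.

The expression unit is driven by the hybrid tac promoter followed by a lac operator. Transcription is therefore held off by LacI and switched on with IPTG. The open reading frame begins with Schistosoma japonicum GST, provided by the backbone as an N-terminal tag. This is followed by a short fragment of yeast GCN4 corresponding to its coiled-coil region, and then the cytoplasmic tail of the S. cerevisiae protein Erp2, cloned between EcoRI and XhoI sites that were both retained. The Erp2 tail is too short to have been picked up as a separate feature in the automated annotation, so its position downstream of the GCN4 segment is inferred from the construct name and catalogue description.

The coiled-coil spacer presumably presents the tail in an oligomerised form, though the record does not say so explicitly. GST allows capture on glutathione resin, making the protein suitable as purified bait for pull-down or binding assays. The associated publication concerns δ-COP and COPI coat dynamics, which suggests use in probing interactions between coat components and cargo tails.
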