Features (pLannotate 1.2.2; 17 found; start..end, strand, type, name):
     53..81      +  promoter       tac promoter: strong E. coli promoter; hybrid between the trp and lac UV5 promoters
     89..105     +  protein_bind   lac operator: The lac repressor binds to the lac operator to inhibit transcription in E. coli. This inhibition can be relieved by adding lactose or isopropyl-β-D-thiogalactopyranoside (IPTG). lac repressor encoded by lacI
    128..781     +  CDS            GST26_SCHJA: Experimental evidence at protein level: Swiss-Prot protein existence level 1. GST isoenzymes appear to play a central role in the parasite detoxification system. Other functions are also suspected including a role in increasing the solubility of haematin in the parasite gut. From Schistosoma japonicum (Blood fluke).
    854..943     +  CDS            GCN4 (fragment): GCN4_YEAST - Also known as AAS101 From Saccharomyces cerevisiae (strain ATCC 204508 / S288c) (Baker's yeast).
   1075..1114    +  CDS            rop (fragment): Rop protein, which maintains plasmids at low copy number; rop
   1216..1256    +  misc_feature   bom (fragment): basis of mobility region from pBR322
   1361..1465    +  promoter       AmpR promoter: bla
   1466..2326    +  CDS            AmpR: β-lactamase; bla; confers resistance to ampicillin, carbenicillin, and related antibiotics
   2497..3085    +  rep_origin     ori: high-copy-number ColE1/pMB1/pBR322/pUC origin of replication
   3271..3322    -  misc_feature   bom (fragment): basis of mobility region from pBR322
   3329..3406    +  promoter       lacI promoter: lacI
   3407..4489    +  CDS            lacI: lac repressor; lacI; The lac repressor binds to the lac operator to inhibit transcription in E. coli. This inhibition can be relieved by adding lactose or isopropyl-β-D-thiogalactopyranoside (IPTG).
   4502..4523    +  protein_bind   CAP binding site: CAP binding activates transcription in the presence of cAMP. E. coli catabolite activator protein
   4538..4568    +  promoter       lac promoter: promoter for the E. coli lac operon
   4576..4592    +  protein_bind   lac operator: The lac repressor binds to the lac operator to inhibit transcription in E. coli. This inhibition can be relieved by adding lactose or isopropyl-β-D-thiogalactopyranoside (IPTG). lac repressor encoded by lacI
   4612..4785    +  CDS            lacZα: LacZα fragment of β-galactosidase; lacZ fragment
   5049..5165    -  CDS            yciV (fragment): RNAAM_ECOLI - Also known as trpH From Escherichia coli (strain K12).
>Addgene plasmid #73923 | pGEX6P1-GCN4cc-Erp2CT | addgene full sequence | sequence record 200178 | Addgene NGS Result
GTTTTTTGCGCCGACATCATAACGGTTCTGGCAAATATTCTGAAATGAGCTGTTGACAATTAATCATCGG
CTCGTATAATGTGTGGAATTGTGAGCGGATAACAATTTCACACAGGAAACAGTATTCATGTCCCCTATAC
TAGGTTATTGGAAAATTAAGGGCCTTGTGCAACCCACTCGACTTCTTTTGGAATATCTTGAAGAAAAATA
TGAAGAGCATTTGTATGAGCGCGATGAAGGTGATAAATGGCGAAACAAAAAGTTTGAATTGGGTTTGGAG
TTTCCCAATCTTCCTTATTATATTGATGGTGATGTTAAATTAACACAGTCTATGGCCATCATACGTTATA
TAGCTGACAAGCACAACATGTTGGGTGGTTGTCCAAAAGAGCGTGCAGAGATTTCAATGCTTGAAGGAGC
GGTTTTGGATATTAGATACGGTGTTTCGAGAATTGCATATAGTAAAGACTTTGAAACTCTCAAAGTTGAT
TTTCTTAGCAAGCTACCTGAAATGCTGAAAATGTTCGAAGATCGTTTATGTCATAAAACATATTTAAATG
GTGATCATGTAACCCATCCTGACTTCATGTTGTATGACGCTCTTGATGTTGTTTTATACATGGACCCAAT
GTGCCTGGATGCGTTCCCAAAATTAGTTTGTTTTAAAAAACGTATTGAAGCTATCCCACAAATTGATAAG
TACTTGAAATCCAGCAAGTATATAGCATGGCCTTTGCAGGGCTGGCAAGCCACGTTTGGTGGTGGCGACC
ATCCTCCAAAATCGGATCTGGAAGTTCTGTTCCAGGGGCCCCTGGGATCCGCGGGCGGCGGCGGCTCGGG
CGGCGGCGGCTCGATGAAACAGATCGAAGACAAGCTGGAAGAAATCCTGTCTAAAAACTACCACATCGAA
AACGAGCTGGCGCGCATCAAAAAGCTGCTGGGTGAACGTGGCGGCGGCGGCTCGGGCGGCGGCGGCTCGC
GGAATTCGGGCGGCGGCGGCTCGCAATTCCTCTTCACTGGTCGTCAAAAAAATTACGTTTAACTCGAGCG
GCCGCATCGTGACTGACTGACGATCTGCCTCGCGCGTTTCGGTGATGACGGTGAAAACCTCTGACACATG
CAGCTCCCGGAGACGGTCACAGCTTGTCTGTAAGCGGATGCCGGGAGCAGACAAGCCCGTCAGGGCGCGT
CAGCGGGTGTTGGCGGGTGTCGGGGCGCAGCCATGACCCAGTCACGTAGCGATAGCGGAGTGTATAATTC
TTGAAGACGAAAGGGCCTCGTGATACGCCTATTTTTATAGGTTAATGTCATGATAATAATGGTTTCTTAG
ACGTCAGGTGGCACTTTTCGGGGAAATGTGCGCGGAACCCCTATTTGTTTATTTTTCTAAATACATTCAA
ATATGTATCCGCTCATGAGACAATAACCCTGATAAATGCTTCAATAATATTGAAAAAGGAAGAGTATGAG
TATTCAACATTTCCGTGTCGCCCTTATTCCCTTTTTTGCGGCATTTTGCCTTCCTGTTTTTGCTCACCCA
GAAACGCTGGTGAAAGTAAAAGATGCTGAAGATCAGTTGGGTGCACGAGTGGGTTACATCGAACTGGATC
TCAACAGCGGTAAGATCCTTGAGAGTTTTCGCCCCGAAGAACGTTTTCCAATGATGAGCACTTTTAAAGT
TCTGCTATGTGGCGCGGTATTATCCCGTGTTGACGCCGGGCAAGAGCAACTCGGTCGCCGCATACACTAT
TCTCAGAATGACTTGGTTGAGTACTCACCAGTCACAGAAAAGCATCTTACGGATGGCATGACAGTAAGAG
AATTATGCAGTGCTGCCATAACCATGAGTGATAACACTGCGGCCAACTTACTTCTGACAACGATCGGAGG
ACCGAAGGAGCTAACCGCTTTTTTGCACAACATGGGGGATCATGTAACTCGCCTTGATCGTTGGGAACCG
GAGCTGAATGAAGCCATACCAAACGACGAGCGTGACACCACGATGCCTGCAGCAATGGCAACAACGTTGC
GCAAACTATTAACTGGCGAACTACTTACTCTAGCTTCCCGGCAACAATTAATAGACTGGATGGAGGCGGA
TAAAGTTGCAGGACCACTTCTGCGCTCGGCCCTTCCGGCTGGCTGGTTTATTGCTGATAAATCTGGAGCC
GGTGAGCGTGGGTCTCGCGGTATCATTGCAGCACTGGGGCCAGATGGTAAGCCCTCCCGTATCGTAGTTA
TCTACACGACGGGGAGTCAGGCAACTATGGATGAACGAAATAGACAGATCGCTGAGATAGGTGCCTCACT
GATTAAGCATTGGTAACTGTCAGACCAAGTTTACTCATATATACTTTAGATTGATTTAAAACTTCATTTT
TAATTTAAAAGGATCTAGGTGAAGATCCTTTTTGATAATCTCATGACCAAAATCCCTTAACGTGAGTTTT
CGTTCCACTGAGCGTCAGACCCCGTAGAAAAGATCAAAGGATCTTCTTGAGATCCTTTTTTTCTGCGCGT
AATCTGCTGCTTGCAAACAAAAAAACCACCGCTACCAGCGGTGGTTTGTTTGCCGGATCAAGAGCTACCA
ACTCTTTTTCCGAAGGTAACTGGCTTCAGCAGAGCGCAGATACCAAATACTGTCCTTCTAGTGTAGCCGT
AGTTAGGCCACCACTTCAAGAACTCTGTAGCACCGCCTACATACCTCGCTCTGCTAATCCTGTTACCAGT
GGCTGCTGCCAGTGGCGATAAGTCGTGTCTTACCGGGTTGGACTCAAGACGATAGTTACCGGATAAGGCG
CAGCGGTCGGGCTGAACGGGGGGTTCGTGCACACAGCCCAGCTTGGAGCGAACGACCTACACCGAACTGA
GATACCTACAGCGTGAGCTATGAGAAAGCGCCACGCTTCCCGAAGGGAGAAAGGCGGACAGGTATCCGGT
AAGCGGCAGGGTCGGAACAGGAGAGCGCACGAGGGAGCTTCCAGGGGGAAACGCCTGGTATCTTTATAGT
CCTGTCGGGTTTCGCCACCTCTGACTTGAGCGTCGATTTTTGTGATGCTCGTCAGGGGGGCGGAGCCTAT
GGAAAAACGCCAGCAACGCGGCCTTTTTACGGTTCCTGGCCTTTTGCTGGCCTTTTGCTCACATGTTCTT
TCCTGCGTTATCCCCTGATTCTGTGGATAACCGTATTACCGCCTTTGAGTGAGCTGATACCGCTCGCCGC
AGCCGAACGACCGAGCGCAGCGAGTCAGTGAGCGAGGAAGCGGAAGAGCGCCTGATGCGGTATTTTCTCC
TTACGCATCTGTGCGGTATTTCACACCGCATAAATTCCGACACCATCGAATGGCGCAAAACCTTTCGCGG
TATGGCATGATAGCGCCCGGAAGAGAGTCAATTCAGGGTGGTGAATGTGAAACCAGTAACGTTATACGAT
GTCGCAGAGTATGCCGGTGTCTCTTATCAGACCGTTTCCCGCGTGGTGAACCAGGCCAGCCACGTTTCTG
CGAAAACGCGGGAAAAAGTGGAAGCGGCGATGGCGGAGCTGAATTACATTCCCAACCGCGTGGCACAACA
ACTGGCGGGCAAACAGTCGTTGCTGATTGGCGTTGCCACCTCCAGTCTGGCCCTGCACGCGCCGTCGCAA
ATTGTCGCGGCGATTAAATCTCGCGCCGATCAACTGGGTGCCAGCGTGGTGGTGTCGATGGTAGAACGAA
GCGGCGTCGAAGCCTGTAAAGCGGCGGTGCACAATCTTCTCGCGCAACGCGTCAGTGGGCTGATCATTAA
CTATCCGCTGGATGACCAGGATGCCATTGCTGTGGAAGCTGCCTGCACTAATGTTCCGGCGTTATTTCTT
GATGTCTCTGACCAGACACCCATCAACAGTATTATTTTCTCCCATGAAGACGGTACGCGACTGGGCGTGG
AGCATCTGGTCGCATTGGGTCACCAGCAAATCGCGCTGTTAGCGGGCCCATTAAGTTCTGTCTCGGCGCG
TCTGCGTCTGGCTGGCTGGCATAAATATCTCACTCGCAATCAAATTCAGCCGATAGCGGAACGGGAAGGC
GACTGGAGTGCCATGTCCGGTTTTCAACAAACCATGCAAATGCTGAATGAGGGCATCGTTCCCACTGCGA
TGCTGGTTGCCAACGATCAGATGGCGCTGGGCGCAATGCGCGCCATTACCGAGTCCGGGCTGCGCGTTGG
TGCGGATATCTCGGTAGTGGGATACGACGATACCGAAGACAGCTCATGTTATATCCCGCCGTTAACCACC
ATCAAACAGGATTTTCGCCTGCTGGGGCAAACCAGCGTGGACCGCTTGCTGCAACTCTCTCAGGGCCAGG
CGGTGAAGGGCAATCAGCTGTTGCCCGTCTCACTGGTGAAAAGAAAAACCACGCTAGCGCCCAATACGCA
AACCGCCTCTCCCCGCGCGTTGGCCGATTCATTAATGCAGCTGGCACGACAGGTTTCCCGACTGGAAAGC
GGGCAGTGAGCGCAACGCAATTAATGTAAGTTAGCTCACTCATTAGGCACCCCAGGCTTTACACTTTATG
CTTCCGGCTCGTATGTTGTGTGGAATTGTGAGCGGATAACAATTTCACACAGGAAACAGCTATGACCATG
ATTACGGATTCACTGGCCGTCGTTTTACAACGTCGTGACTGGGAAAACCCTGGCGTTACCCAACTTAATC
GCCTTGCAGCACATCCCCCTTTCGCCAGCTGGCGTAATAGCGAAGAGGCCCGCACCGATCGCCCTTCCCA
ACAGTTGCGCAGCCTGAATGGCGAATGGCGCTTTGCCTGGTTTCCGGCACCAGAAGCGGTGCCGGAAAGC
TGGCTGGAGTGCGATCTTCCTGAGGCCGATACTGTCGTCGTCCCCTCAAACTGGCAGATGCACGGTTACG
ATGCGCCCATCTACACCAACGTGACCTATCCCATTACGGTCAATCCGCCGTTTGTTCCCACGGAGAATCC
GACGGGTTGTTACTCGCTCACATTTAATGTTGATGAAAGCTGGCTACAGGAAGGCCAGACGCGAATTATT
TTTGATGGCGTTGGAATTAGCTTATCGACTGCACGGTGCACCAATGCTTCTGGCGTCAGGCAGCCATCGG
AAGCTGTGGTATGGCTGTGCAGGTCGTAAATCACTGCATAATTCGTGTCGCTCAAGGCGCACTCCCGTTC
TGGATAAT
